>Addgene plasmid #37717 | pUASP YFP Rab18 WT | addgene partial sequence | sequence record 59072 | EGFP-C 5'-CATGGTCCTGCTGGAGTTCGTG-3'
CTGTACAGTCCGGACTCAGATCTCGAGCTCAAGCTTCGAATTCTGCAGTCGACGGTACCGCGGGCCCGGG
ATCATCAACAAGTTTGTACAAAAAAGCAGGCTTAATGGCTGATCGGGCTATCAAGCCGCTGGTGATCGGG
GAAAGCGGCGTGGGCAAGTCCAGTTTGATACGTCGCTTCGTGGAGAACAAGTTCGACCAGAACCATGACG
TCACGATTGGCATGGACTTCAAGAGCAAAGTGATGCAGGTGGACGGCATAGACTACAAGGTGGCCCTGTG
GGATACGGCGGGCGCCGAGAGATTCCGCAGCCTGACGCCCAGTTTCTATCGGAAGGCTCTGGGCGCCATT
CTAGTGTACGACATCACCAGCAGGGACAGCCTGGTCAAGCTGGAAACCTGGCTGGCTGAACTGGATAGCT
ACAGCGACAATCCCAACATTGCCATCATTGTGGTAGGCAACAAGATCGACGAGGAGCGAGTTGTGGATCG
CGAGGAGGGTCGAAAGTTTGCCAGGAAGCACAGGGCGCTCTTCATCGAGACCTCAGCCAAATGCGATCAG
TTCGTCAGCGATGTGTTCAAAGATGTGGTGGAGAAGATCGTCTCCTCCGAATACTTCAACAATGGCAATG
CCTCCGCCGGTCTGGACATCGCCAGCGATCGGGATCTGGAGGCAAGCGCGTCTACGTGTTACTGTTGAAA
CCCAGCTTTCTTGTACAAAGTGGTTGATGATCCTCTAGAGTCGACCTCGAACGTTAACGTTAACGTAACG
TTAACTCGAGGAGCTTGATAACATTATACCTAAAACCCATGGTCAAGAGTAAACATTTCTGCCTTTTGAA
GTTGAGAACACAATTAAGCATCCCCTGGTTAAACCTGACATTC
