[The description below was written by a language model from this plasmid's Addgene catalogue record.]
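Description:
pUASP YFP Rab18 WT is a Drosophila expression plasmid built on the pUASP backbone (about 9.9 kb without the insert). It carries the wild-type coding sequence of the D. melanogaster small GTPase Rab18 (CG3129). The insert was introduced by Gateway recombination cloning, downstream of and in frame with a YFP tag supplied by the backbone, so the product is an N-terminally YFP-tagged Rab18 fusion. The plasmid is maintained in E. coli under ampicillin selection. Its copy number is not recorded, and no feature table is available, so the origin of replication and any fly transformation marker or transposon elements are not stated in the record.

The promoter field lists GAL4, which reflects the UAS design of the backbone. Transcription depends on the yeast GAL4 activator binding upstream activating sequences, so the fusion protein is made only in tissues or cells where a GAL4 driver is present. UASp-type vectors are generally chosen because they allow GAL4-driven expression in the female germline as well as in somatic tissues. This binary arrangement lets the same construct be used with different driver lines to control where and when the tagged Rab is expressed.

The construct belongs to a systematic collection of tagged Drosophila Rab proteins. Its evident use is to visualise the subcellular localisation and membrane-trafficking behaviour of Rab18 in vivo or in cultured fly cells, with the "WT" designation presumably distinguishing it from mutant versions of the same protein. The depositor notes that this clone contains a single nucleotide polymorphism producing an L8P substitution, which should be taken into account when treating it as wild type.
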