Addgene plasmid #37717: pUASP YFP Rab18 WT
Depositing lab: Matthew Scott. Depositing organization: Stanford University. Publication: Thirty-one flavors of Drosophila rab proteins. Zhang J, Schulze KL, Hiesinger PR, Suyama K, Wang S, Fish M, Acar M, Hoskins RA, Bellen HJ, Scott MP. Genetics. 2007 Jun;176(2):1307-22. Epub 2007 Apr 3. 10.1534/genetics.106.066761 PubMed 17409086.
Backbone
  Vector backbone: pUASP
  Backbone size w/o insert (bp): 9939
  Vector type: Insect Expression ; Drosophila
Growth in bacteria
  Bacterial resistance: Ampicillin, 100 μg/mL
  Growth temperature: 37°C
  Growth strain: Top10
  Copy number: Unknown
Gene/Insert
  Gene/Insert name: Rab18 (alt name: CG3129)
  Species: D. melanogaster (fly)
  Entrez Gene: Rab18 (a.k.a. Dmel_CG3129, AAF46057, CG3129, DRABR4, DRabRP4, DmRab18, Dmel\CG3129, Rab-RP4, Rab-r4, Rab18/RP4, rab18)
  Promoter: GAL4
  Tag / fusion protein: YFP (N terminal on backbone)
  Cloning method: Gateway Cloning
  Sequencing primers: 5′ EGFP-C; 3′ pUASp-3 5'-AGGTTTAACCAGGGGATGCT
Terms and licenses: Academic/Nonprofit Terms; Industry Terms: Not Available to Industry
Depositor comments: This construct contains a SNP - L8P.
How to cite: pUASP YFP Rab18 WT was a gift from Matthew Scott (Addgene plasmid # 37717 ; http://n2t.net/addgene:37717 ; RRID:Addgene_37717)
